>Addgene plasmid #37811 | pAAV-CAG-tdTomato | depositor full sequence | sequence record 47438 | pAAV-CAG-tdTomato sequence 6153 bps
CTTCCGCTTCCTCGCTCACTGACTCGCTGCGCTCGGTCGTTCGGCTGCGGCGAGCGGTATCAGCTCACTC
AAAGGCGGTAATACGGTTATCCACAGAATCAGGGGATAACGCAGGAAAGAACATGTGAGCAAAAGGCCAG
CAAAAGGCCAGGAACCGTAAAAAGGCCGCGTTGCTGGCGTTTTTCCATAGGCTCCGCCCCCCTGACGAGC
ATCACAAAAATCGACGCTCAAGTCAGAGGTGGCGAAACCCGACAGGACTATAAAGATACCAGGCGTTTCC
CCCTGGAAGCTCCCTCGTGCGCTCTCCTGTTCCGACCCTGCCGCTTACCGGATACCTGTCCGCCTTTCTC
CCTTCGGGAAGCGTGGCGCTTTCTCATAGCTCACGCTGTAGGTATCTCAGTTCGGTGTAGGTCGTTCGCT
CCAAGCTGGGCTGTGTGCACGAACCCCCCGTTCAGCCCGACCGCTGCGCCTTATCCGGTAACTATCGTCT
TGAGTCCAACCCGGTAAGACACGACTTATCGCCACTGGCAGCAGCCACTGGTAACAGGATTAGCAGAGCG
AGGTATGTAGGCGGTGCTACAGAGTTCTTGAAGTGGTGGCCTAACTACGGCTACACTAGAAGAACAGTAT
TTGGTATCTGCGCTCTGCTGAAGCCAGTTACCTTCGGAAAAAGAGTTGGTAGCTCTTGATCCGGCAAACA
AACCACCGCTGGTAGCGGTGGTTTTTTTGTTTGCAAGCAGCAGATTACGCGCAGAAAAAAAGGATCTCAA
GAAGATCCTTTGATCTTTTCTACGGGGTCTGACGCTCAGTGGAACGAAAACTCACGTTAAGGGATTTTGG
TCATGAGATTATCAAAAAGGATCTTCACCTAGATCCTTTTAAATTAAAAATGAAGTTTTAAATCAATCTA
AAGTATATATGAGTAAACTTGGTCTGACAGTTACCAATGCTTAATCAGTGAGGCACCTATCTCAGCGATC
TGTCTATTTCGTTCATCCATAGTTGCCTGACTCCCCGTCGTGTAGATAACTACGATACGGGAGGGCTTAC
CATCTGGCCCCAGTGCTGCAATGATACCGCGAGACCCACGCTCACCGGCTCCAGATTTATCAGCAATAAA
CCAGCCAGCCGGAAGGGCCGAGCGCAGAAGTGGTCCTGCAACTTTATCCGCCTCCATCCAGTCTATTAAT
TGTTGCCGGGAAGCTAGAGTAAGTAGTTCGCCAGTTAATAGTTTGCGCAACGTTGTTGCCATTGCTACAG
GCATCGTGGTGTCACGCTCGTCGTTTGGTATGGCTTCATTCAGCTCCGGTTCCCAACGATCAAGGCGAGT
TACATGATCCCCCATGTTGTGCAAAAAAGCGGTTAGCTCCTTCGGTCCTCCGATCGTTGTCAGAAGTAAG
TTGGCCGCAGTGTTATCACTCATGGTTATGGCAGCACTGCATAATTCTCTTACTGTCATGCCATCCGTAA
GATGCTTTTCTGTGACTGGTGAGTACTCAACCAAGTCATTCTGAGAATAGTGTATGCGGCGACCGAGTTG
CTCTTGCCCGGCGTCAATACGGGATAATACCGCGCCACATAGCAGAACTTTAAAAGTGCTCATCATTGGA
AAACGTTCTTCGGGGCGAAAACTCTCAAGGATCTTACCGCTGTTGAGATCCAGTTCGATGTAACCCACTC
GTGCACCCAACTGATCTTCAGCATCTTTTACTTTCACCAGCGTTTCTGGGTGAGCAAAAACAGGAAGGCA
AAATGCCGCAAAAAAGGGAATAAGGGCGACACGGAAATGTTGAATACTCATACTCTTCCTTTTTCAATAT
TATTGAAGCATTTATCAGGGTTATTGTCTCATGAGCGGATACATATTTGAATGTATTTAGAAAAATAAAC
AAATAGGGGTTCCGCGCACATTTCCCCGAAAAGTGCCACCTAAATTGTAAGCGTTAATATTTTGTTAAAA
TTCGCGTTAAATTTTTGTTAAATCAGCTCATTTTTTAACCAATAGGCCGAAATCGGCAAAATCCCTTATA
AATCAAAAGAATAGACCGAGATAGGGT
[37 nt withheld, positions 2058-2094]
AAAGAACGTGGACTCCAACGTCAAAGG
[49 nt withheld, positions 2122-2170]
T
[91 nt withheld, positions 2172-2262]
G
[124 nt withheld, positions 2264-2387]
CCCATTCGCCATTCAGGCTGCGCAACTGTTGGGAAGGGCGATCGGTGCGGGCCTCTTCGCTATTACGCCA
GCTGCGCGCTCGCTCGCTCACTGAGGCCGCCCGGGCAAAGCCCGGGCGTCGGGCGACCTTTGGTCGCCCG
GCCTCAGTGAGCGAGCGAGCGCGCAGAGAGGGAGTGGCCAACTCCATCACTAGGGGTTCCTTGTAGTTAA
TGATTAACCCGCCATGCTACTTATCTACGTAGCCATGCTCTAGGAAGATCGTACCATTGACGTCAATAAT
GACGTATGTTCCCATAGTAACGCCAATAGGGACTTTCCATTGACGTCAATGGGTGGAGTATTTACGGTAA
ACTGCCCACTTGGCAGTACATCAAGTGTATCATATGCCAAGTACGCCCCCTATTGACGTCAATGACGGTA
AATGGCCCGCCTGGCATTATGCCCAGTACATGACCTTATGGGACTTTCCTACTTGGCAGTACATCTACGT
ATTAGTCATCGCTATTACCATGGTCGAGGTGAGCCCCACGTTCTGCTTCACTCTCCCCATCTCCCCCCCC
TCCCCACCCCCAATTTTGTATTTATTTATTTTTTAATTATTTTGTGCAGCGATGGGGGCGGGGGGGGGGG
GGGGGCGCGCGCCAGGCGGGGCGGGGCGGGGCGAGGGGCGGGGCGGGGCGAGGCGGAGAGGTGCGGCGGC
AGCCAATCAGAGCGGCGCGCTCCGAAAGTTTCCTTTTATGGCGAGGCGGCGGCGGCGGCGGCCCTATAAA
AAGCGAAGCGCGCGGCGGGCGGGAGTCGCTGCGACGCTGCCTTCGCCCCGTGCCCCGCTCCGCCGCCGCC
TCGCGCCGCCCGCCCCGGCTCTGACTGACCGCGTTACTCCCACAGGTGAGCGGGCGGGACGGCCCTTCTC
CTCCGGGCTGTAATTAGCGCTTGGTTTAATGACGGCTTGTTTCTTTTCTGTGGCTGCGTGAAAGCCTTGA
GGGGCTCCGGGAGGGCCCTTTGTGCGGGGGGAGCGGCTCGGGGCTGTCCGCGGGGGGACGGCTGCCTTCG
GGGGGGACGGGGCAGGGCGGGGTTCGGCTTCTGGCGTGTGACCGGCGGCTCTAGAGCCTCTGCTAACCAT
GTTCATGCCTTCTTCTTTTTCCTACAGCTCCTGGGCAACGTGCTGGTTATTGTGCTGTCTCATCATTTTG
GCAAAGAATTGGATCCGCCACCATGGTGAGCAAGGGCGAGGAGGTCATCAAAGAGTTCATGCGCTTCAAG
GTGCGCATGGAGGGCTCCATGAACGGCCACGAGTTCGAGATCGAGGGCGAGGGCGAGGGCCGCCCCTACG
AGGGCACCCAGACCGCCAAGCTGAAGGTGACCAAGGGCGGCCCCCTGCCCTTCGCCTGGGACATCCTGTC
CCCCCAGTTCATGTACGGCTCCAAGGCGTACGTGAAGCACCCCGCCGACATCCCCGATTACAAGAAGCTG
TCCTTCCCCGAGGGCTTCAAGTGGGAGCGCGTGATGAACTTCGAGGACGGCGGTCTGGTGACCGTGACCC
AGGACTCCTCCCTGCAGGACGGCACGCTGATCTACAAGGTGAAGATGCGCGGCACCAACTTCCCCCCCGA
CGGCCCCGTAATGCAGAAGAAGACCATGGGCTGGGAGGCCTCCACCGAGCGCCTGTACCCCCGCGACGGC
GTGCTGAAGGGCGAGATCCACCAGGCCCTGAAGCTGAAGGACGGCGGCCACTACCTGGTGGAGTTCAAGA
CCATCTACATGGCCAAGAAGCCCGTGCAACTGCCCGGCTACTACTACGTGGACACCAAGCTGGACATCAC
CTCCCACAACGAGGACTACACCATCGTGGAACAGTACGAGCGCTCCGAGGGCCGCCACCACCTGTTCCTG
GGGCATGGCACCGGCAGCACCGGCAGCGGCAGCTCCGGCACCGCCTCCTCCGAGGACAACAACATGGCCG
TCATCAAAGAGTTCATGCGCTTCAAGGTGCGCATGGAGGGCTCCATGAACGGCCACGAGTTCGAGATCGA
GGGCGAGGGCGAGGGCCGCCCCTACGAGGGCACCCAGACCGCCAAGCTGAAGGTGACCAAGGGCGGCCCC
CTGCCCTTCGCCTGGGACATCCTGTCCCCCCAGTTCATGTACGGCTCCAAGGCGTACGTGAAGCACCCCG
CCGACATCCCCGATTACAAGAAGCTGTCCTTCCCCGAGGGCTTCAAGTGGGAGCGCGTGATGAACTTCGA
GGACGGCGGTCTGGTGACCGTGACCCAGGACTCCTCCCTGCAGGACGGCACGCTGATCTACAAGGTGAAG
ATGCGCGGCACCAACTTCCCCCCCGACGGCCCCGTAATGCAGAAGAAGACCATGGGCTGGGAGGCCTCCA
CCGAGCGCCTGTACCCCCGCGACGGCGTGCTGAAGGGCGAGATCCACCAGGCCCTGAAGCTGAAGGACGG
CGGCCACTACCTGGTGGAGTTCAAGACCATCTACATGGCCAAGAAGCCCGTGCAACTGCCCGGCTACTAC
TACGTGGACACCAAGCTGGACATCACCTCCCACAACGAGGACTACACCATCGTGGAACAGTACGAGCGCT
CCGAGGGCCGCCACCACCTGTTCCTGTACGGCATGGACGAGCTGTACAAGTAAGAATTCGATATCAAGCT
TATCGATAATCAACCTCTGGATTACAAAATTTGTGAAAGATTGACTGGTATTCTTAACTATGTTGCTCCT
TTTACGCTATGTGGATACGCTGCTTTAATGCCTTTGTATCATGCTATTGCTTCCCGTATGGCTTTCATTT
TCTCCTCCTTGTATAAATCCTGGTTGCTGTCTCTTTATGAGGAGTTGTGGCCCGTTGTCAGGCAACGTGG
CGTGGTGTGCACTGTGTTTGCTGACGCAACCCCCACTGGTTGGGGCATTGCCACCACCTGTCAGCTCCTT
TCCGGGACTTTCGCTTTCCCCCTCCCTATTGCCACGGCGGAACTCATCGCCGCCTGCCTTGCCCGCTGCT
GGACAGGGGCTCGGCTGTTGGGCACTGACAATTCCGTGGTGTTGTCGGGGAAATCATCGTCCTTTCCTTG
GCTGCTCGCCTGTGTTGCCACCTGGATTCTGCGCGGGACGTCCTTCTGCTACGTCCCTTCGGCCCTCAAT
CCAGCGGACCTTCCTTCCCGCGGCCTGCTGCCGGCTCTGCGGCCTCTTCCGCGTCTTCGCCTTCGCCCTC
AGACGAGTCGGATCTCCCTTTGGGCCGCCTCCCCGCATCGATACCGTCGACCCGGGCGGCCGCTTCGAGC
AGACATGATAAGATACATTGATGAGTTTGGACAAACCACAACTAGAATGCAGTGAAAAAAATGCTTTATT
TGTGAAATTTGTGATGCTATTGCTTTATTTGTAACCATTATAAGCTGCAATAAACAAGTTAACAACAACA
ATTGCATTCATTTTATGTTTCAGGTTCAGGGGGAGATGTGGGAGGTTTTTTAAAGCAAGTAAAACCTCTA
CAAATGTGGTAAAATCGATAAGGATCTTCCTAGAGCATGGCTACGTAGATAAGTAGCATGGCGGGTTAAT
CATTAACTACAAGGAACCCCTAGTGATGGAGTTGGCCACTCCCTCTCTGCGCGCTCGCTCGCTCACTGAG
GCCGGGCGACCAAAGGTCGCCCGACGCCCGGGCTTTGCCCGGGCGGCCTCAGTGAGCGAGCGAGCGCGCA
GCTGCATTAATGAATCGGCCAACGCGCGGGGAGAGGCGGTTTGCGTATTGGGCGCT
Features (pLannotate 1.2.2; 18 found; start..end, strand, type, name):
    182..770     -  rep_origin     ori: high-copy-number ColE1/pMB1/pBR322/pUC origin of replication
    941..1801    -  CDS            AmpR: β-lactamase; bla; confers resistance to ampicillin, carbenicillin, and related antibiotics
   1802..1906    -  promoter       AmpR promoter: bla
   1959..2387    -  rep_origin     f1 ori (sequence partly withheld): f1 bacteriophage origin of replication; arrow indicates direction of (+) strand synthesis
   2392..2461    -  CDS            lacZα (fragment): LacZα fragment of β-galactosidase; lacZ fragment
   2456..2588    -  repeat_region  AAV2 ITR (fragment): inverted terminal repeat of adeno-associated virus serotype 2 inverted
   2651..2899    +  enhancer       CMV enhancer (fragment): human cytomegalovirus immediate early enhancer
   2901..3178    +  promoter       chicken β-actin promoter: No description available
   3179..3315    +  intron         hybrid intron (fragment): hybrid between chicken β-actin (CBA) and minute virus of mice (MMV) introns (Gray et al., 2011)
   3404..3534    +  intron         chimeric intron (fragment): chimera between introns from chicken β-actin and rabbit β-globin
   3532..3594    +  CDS            HBB (fragment): HBB_LEPEU - Experimental evidence at protein level: Swiss-Prot protein existence level 1. Involved in oxygen transport from the lung to the various peripheral tissues. From Lepus europaeus (European hare).
   3600..5027    +  CDS            tdTomato: tdTomato is a basic (constitutively fluorescent) orange fluorescent protein published in 2004, derived from Discosoma sp.. It is reported to be a somewhat slowly-maturing tandem dimer with low acid sensitivity.
   5031..5055    +  misc_feature   MCS (fragment): pBluescript multiple cloning site
   5055..5643    +  misc_feature   WPRE: woodchuck hepatitis virus posttranscriptional regulatory element
   5686..5807    -  polyA_signal   SV40 poly(A) signal: SV40 polyadenylation signal
   5830..5898    -  CDS            large T antigen (fragment): large T antigen from SV40 (simian virus 40)
   5969..6102    +  repeat_region  AAV2 ITR: inverted terminal repeat of adeno-associated virus serotype 2 inverted
   6096..6152    -  CDS            lacI (fragment): lac repressor; lacI; The lac repressor binds to the lac operator to inhibit transcription in E. coli. This inhibition can be relieved by adding lactose or isopropyl-β-D-thiogalactopyranoside (IPTG).
