[The description below was written by a language model from this plasmid's Addgene catalogue record and pLannotate feature annotations shown in this document.]
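Description:
pAAV-CAG-tdTomato is an adeno-associated virus transfer plasmid for constitutive expression of the red-orange fluorescent protein tdTomato in mammalian cells. It can be used either by direct transfection or after packaging into recombinant AAV particles. The 6,153 bp plasmid is propagated in E. coli through a ColE1/pUC-type origin and selected with ampicillin via the β-lactamase gene and its own promoter. An f1 phage origin is also present. The catalogue lists the plasmid as low copy even though the annotated origin is of the high-copy class. It also recommends recombination-deficient hosts, which is typical for plasmids carrying AAV inverted terminal repeats, since these are prone to rearrangement. Short lacZα and lacI fragments next to the ITRs appear to be leftovers from the cloning backbone.

The expression cassette sits between two AAV2 ITRs, one of them annotated as a fragment. The ITRs are the cis elements needed for replication and encapsidation of the vector genome when rep, cap and helper functions are supplied in trans. Transcription is driven by the CAG promoter, annotated here as a CMV immediate-early enhancer fragment, the chicken β-actin promoter and chicken β-actin/rabbit β-globin chimeric intron sequences. The short "HBB" hit probably reflects the β-globin portion of this promoter rather than a coding region. The tdTomato insert, a tandem-dimer fluorescent protein derived from Discosoma coral, was cloned between BamHI and EcoRI sites that remain intact. It is followed by a WPRE, which enhances transcript stability and expression, and an SV40 polyadenylation signal.

The record does not state a specific application. The design suits strong, ubiquitous labelling of transduced cells, for example as a fluorescent marker or control vector.
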