Addgene plasmid #37811: pAAV-CAG-tdTomato
Depositing lab: Edward Boyden. Depositing organization: Massachusetts Institute of Technology.
Backbone
  Vector backbone: AAV with CAG promoter
  Backbone manufacturer: Scott Sternson
  Backbone size w/o insert (bp): 4722
  Vector type: Mammalian Expression, AAV ; Adeno-associated virus
Growth in bacteria
  Bacterial resistance: Ampicillin, 100 μg/mL
  Growth temperature: 30°C
  Growth strain: Stbl3
  Growth instructions: Use recombinase-free E. coli (Stbl3, XL-10, Sure2 and DH5a et.al), grow at 30C
  Copy number: Low Copy
Gene/Insert
  Gene/Insert name: tdTomato
  Species: engineered from red fluorescent protein from coral
  Insert size (bp): 1431
  Mutation: N/A
  Promoter: CAG
  Cloning method: Restriction Enzyme; 5′ cloning site BamHI (not destroyed); 3′ cloning site EcoRI (not destroyed)
  Sequencing primers: 5′ cggcttctggcgtgtgac; 3′ aaagagacagcaaccagg
Terms and licenses: Academic/Nonprofit Terms; Industry Terms: Not Available to Industry
Depositor comments: PLEASE CONTACT ED BOYDEN () FOR DETAILS ON THIS REAGENT AND FURTHER REAGENTS IN THIS LINE.
How to cite: pAAV-CAG-tdTomato was a gift from Edward Boyden (Addgene plasmid # 37811)
