>Addgene plasmid #37811 | pAAV-CAG-tdTomato | addgene partial sequence | sequence record 53218 | tdTomato-fwd 5'-ctgttcctgtacggcatgg-3'
GCTTATCGATAATCAACCTCTGGATTACAAAATTTGTGAAAGATTGACTGGTATTCTTAACTATGTTGCT
CCTTTTACGCTATGTGGATACGCTGCTTTAATGCCTTTGTATCATGCTATTGCTTCCCGTATGGCTTTCA
TTTTCTCCTCCTTGTATAAATCCTGGTTGCTGTCTCTTTATGAGGAGTTGTGGCCCGTTGTCAGGCAACG
TGGCGTGGTGTGCACTGTGTTTGCTGACGCAACCCCCACTGGTTGGGGCATTGCCACCACCTGTCAGCTC
CTTTCCGGGACTTTCGCTTTCCCCCTCCCTATTGCCACGGCGGAACTCATCGCCGCCTGCCTTGCCCGCT
GCTGGACAGGGGCTCGGCTGTTGGGCACTGACAATTCCGTGGTGTTGTCGGGGAAATCATCGTCCTTTCC
TTGGCTGCTCGCCTGTGTTGCCACCTGGATTCTGCGCGGGACGTCCTTCTGCTACGTCCCTTCGGCCCTC
AATCCAGCGGACCTTCCTTCCCGCGGCCTGCTGCCGGCTCTGCGGCCTCTTCCGCGTCTTCGCCTTCGCC
CTCAGACGAGTCGGATCTCCCTTTGGGCCGCCTCCCCGCATCGATACCGTCGACCCGGGCGGCCGCTTCG
AGCAGACATGATAAGATACATTGATGAGTTTGGACAAACCACAACTAGAATGCAGTGAAAAAAATGCTTT
ATTTGTGAAATTTGTGATGCTATTGCTTTATTTGTAACCATTATAAGCTGCAATAAACAAGTTAACAACA
ACAATTGCATTCATTTTATGTTTCAGGTTCAGGGGGAGATGTGGGAG
