>Addgene plasmid #37811 | pAAV-CAG-tdTomato | addgene partial sequence | sequence record 53220 | tdTomato-rev 5'-tctttgatgacggccatgt-3'
GCCGCTGCCGGTGCTGCCGGTGCCATGCCCCAGGAACAGGTGGTGGCGGCCCTCGGAGCGCTCGTACTGT
TCCACGATGGTGTAGTCCTCGTTGTGGGAGGTGATGTCCAGCTTGGTGTCCACGTAGTAGTAGCCGGGCA
GTTGCACGGGCTTCTTGGCCATGTAGATGGTCTTGAACTCCACCAGGTAGTGGCCGCCGTCCTTCAGCTT
CAGGGCCTGGTGGATCTCGCCCTTCAGCACGCCGTCGCGGGGGTACAGGCGCTCGGTGGAGGCCTCCCAG
CCCATGGTCTTCTTCTGCATTACGGGGCCGTCGGGGGGGAAGTTGGTGCCGCGCATCTTCACCTTGTAGA
TCAGCGTGCCGTCCTGCAGGGAGGAGTCCTGGGTCACGGTCACCAGACCGCCGTCCTCGAAGTTCATCAC
GCGCTCCCACTTGAAGCCCTCGGGGAAGGACAGCTTCTTGTAATCGGGGATGTCGGCGGGGTGCTTCACG
TACGCCTTGGAGCCGTACATGAACTGGGGGGACAGGATGTCCCAGGCGAAGGGCAGGGGGCCGCCCTTGG
TCACCTTCAGCTTGGCGGTCTGGGTGCCCTCGTAGGGGCGGCCCTCGCCCTCGCCCTCGATCTCGAACTC
GTGGCCGTTCATGGAGCCCTCCATGCGCACCTTGAAGCGCATGAACTCTTTGATGACCTCCTCGCCCTTG
CTCACTACCGGTCGGGGCTCGGGGGCCTCGGTGTCGCCCAGGATGGCCCTGCTCCTCAGC
